Addgene plasmid #200302: MT2A_alpha-domain
Purpose: Bacterial expression plasmids for production of recombinant alpha-domain of metallothionein 2a
Depositing lab: Artur Krężel. Depositing organization: University of Wroclaw. Publication: The connection of alpha- and beta-domains in mammalian metallothionein-2 differentiates Zn(II) binding affinities, affects folding, and determines zinc buffering properties. Singh AK, Pomorski A, Wu S, Peris-Diaz MD, Czepczynska-Krezel H, Krezel A. Metallomics. 2023 Jun 1;15(6):mfad029. doi: 10.1093/mtomcs/mfad029. PubMed 37147085.
Backbone
  Vector backbone: pTyb21
  Vector type: Bacterial Expression
Growth in bacteria
  Bacterial resistance: Ampicillin, 100 μg/mL
  Growth temperature: 37°C
  Growth strain: DH5alpha
  Copy number: High Copy
Gene/Insert
  Gene/Insert name: alpha-domain of metallothionein 2a
  Species: H. sapiens (human)
  Entrez Gene: MT2A (a.k.a. MT-2, MT-II, MT2)
  Promoter: T7
  Tag / fusion protein: Chiting Binding Domanin-Intein (N terminal on backbone)
  Cloning method: Restriction Enzyme; 5′ cloning site SapI (unknown if destroyed); 3′ cloning site PstI (unknown if destroyed)
  Sequencing primers: 5′ T7; 3′ T7term
Terms and licenses: Academic/Nonprofit Terms; Industry Terms: Not Available to Industry
How to cite: MT2A_alpha-domain was a gift from Artur Krężel (Addgene plasmid # 200302 ; http://n2t.net/addgene:200302 ; RRID:Addgene_200302)
