[The description below was written by a language model from this plasmid's Addgene catalogue record and pLannotate feature annotations shown in this document.]
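Description:
MT2A_alpha-domain is a bacterial expression plasmid built on the pTyb21 backbone for producing the recombinant alpha-domain of human metallothionein 2a (MT2A) in E. coli. The 7,558 nt sequence carries a ColE1/pMB1-type origin along with the rop gene and a bom fragment, an M13 phage origin for single-stranded DNA production, and a β-lactamase gene for ampicillin selection. The catalogue lists it as high copy. Short tetracycline-resistance and mbeC fragments are non-functional backbone remnants.

Expression is driven by a T7 promoter followed by a lac operator and the T7 gene 10 ribosome binding site. A plasmid-borne lacI gene supplies repressor, so transcription is IPTG-inducible in hosts that provide T7 RNA polymerase. Five tandem rrnB T1 terminators upstream of the promoter insulate the cassette from read-through, and a T7 terminator closes it. The reading frame encodes the Saccharomyces cerevisiae VMA1 intein with a Bacillus circulans chitin binding domain inserted between its 5' and 3' regions. This is followed directly by the short metallothionein insert, cloned between SapI and PstI sites. The automated annotation labels the insert as a fragment of dog MT1, which reflects homology among metallothioneins; the catalogue identifies it as human MT2A. A small fragment annotated as SET1 lies downstream of the insert and is probably residual vector sequence.

With this arrangement the fusion protein can be captured on chitin resin. Thiol-induced cleavage at the intein's C-terminus then releases the alpha-domain without a retained affinity tag. According to the associated publication, the isolated domain was used to study how the alpha- and beta-domains of metallothionein-2 contribute to Zn(II) binding affinity, folding and zinc buffering.
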