Features (pLannotate 1.2.2; 26 found; start..end, strand, type, name):
     35..139     +  promoter       AmpR promoter: bla
    140..1000    +  CDS            AmpR: β-lactamase; bla; confers resistance to ampicillin, carbenicillin, and related antibiotics
   1042..1555    -  rep_origin     M13 ori (sequence partly withheld): M13 bacteriophage origin of replication; arrow indicates direction of (+) strand synthesis
   1666..2254    +  rep_origin     ori: high-copy-number ColE1/pMB1/pBR322/pUC origin of replication
   2431..2521    -  misc_feature   bom (fragment): basis of mobility region from pBR322
   2623..2814    -  CDS            rop: Rop protein, which maintains plasmids at low copy number; rop
   2855..2965    +  CDS            mbeC (fragment): MBEC_ECOLX - Experimental evidence at protein level: Swiss-Prot protein existence level 1. Required for efficient mobilization of ColE1 plasmid and is thus essential to promote the specific transfer of the plasmid during conjugation. Probably functions by inducing DNA bending, helping the MbeA relaxase to melt the DNA around the nic site and cleave the phosphodiester bond. Binds specifically double-stranded DNA (dsDNA) containing the ColE1 oriT but does not recognize the inverted repeat (IR). From Escherichia coli.
   3000..3322    -  CDS            TcR (fragment): tetracycline efflux protein; tet; confers resistance to tetracycline
   3337..3358    -  protein_bind   CAP binding site: CAP binding activates transcription in the presence of cAMP. E. coli catabolite activator protein
   3371..4453    -  CDS            lacI: lac repressor; lacI; The lac repressor binds to the lac operator to inhibit transcription in E. coli. This inhibition can be relieved by adding lactose or isopropyl-β-D-thiogalactopyranoside (IPTG).
   4454..4531    -  promoter       lacI promoter: lacI
   4539..4632    -  CDS            TcR (fragment): tetracycline efflux protein; tet; confers resistance to tetracycline
   4684..4770    +  terminator     rrnB T1 terminator: Escherichia coli rrnB; transcription terminator T1 from the E. coli rrnB gene
   4867..4953    +  terminator     rrnB T1 terminator: Escherichia coli rrnB; transcription terminator T1 from the E. coli rrnB gene
   5050..5136    +  terminator     rrnB T1 terminator: Escherichia coli rrnB; transcription terminator T1 from the E. coli rrnB gene
   5233..5319    +  terminator     rrnB T1 terminator: Escherichia coli rrnB; transcription terminator T1 from the E. coli rrnB gene
   5416..5502    +  terminator     rrnB T1 terminator: Escherichia coli rrnB; transcription terminator T1 from the E. coli rrnB gene
   5637..5655    +  promoter       T7 promoter: promoter for bacteriophage T7 RNA polymerase
   5656..5680    +  protein_bind   lac operator: The lac repressor binds to the lac operator to inhibit transcription in E. coli. This inhibition can be relieved by adding lactose or isopropyl-β-D-thiogalactopyranoside (IPTG). lac repressor encoded by lacI
   5695..5717    +  RBS            RBS: efficient ribosome binding site from bacteriophage T7 gene 10 (Olins and Rangwala, 1989)
   5770..6588    +  CDS            Sce VMA intein 5' region: 5' region of the intein from the yeast Vma1 subunit of the vacuolar ATPase (Chong et al., 1998); Saccharomyces cerevisiae VMA1
   6595..6747    +  CDS            CBD: chitin binding domain from chitinase A1 (Watanabe et al., 1994); Bacillus circulans chiA
   6751..7299    +  CDS            Sce VMA intein 3' region: modified 3' region of the intein from the yeast Vma1 subunit of the vacuolar ATPase (Chong et al., 1998); Saccharomyces cerevisiae VMA1; C-terminal cleavage of this intein can be induced by thiols.
   7300..7395    +  CDS            MT1 (fragment): MT1_CANLF - Experimental evidence at protein level: Swiss-Prot protein existence level 1. Metallothioneins have a high content of cysteine residues that bind various heavy metals; these proteins are transcriptionally regulated by both heavy metals and glucocorticoids. From Canis lupus familiaris (Dog) (Canis familiaris).
   7429..7478    +  CDS            SET1 (fragment): solubility-enhancement tag derived from T7 phage gene 10B
   7486..7533    +  terminator     T7 terminator: transcription terminator for bacteriophage T7 RNA polymerase
>Addgene plasmid #200302 | MT2A_alpha-domain | addgene full sequence | sequence record 394898 | Addgene NGS Result
AACTACGTCAGGTGGCACTTTTCGGGGAAATGTGCGCGGAACCCCTATTTGTTTATTTTTCTAAATACAT
TCAAATATGTATCCGCTCATGAGACAATAACCCTGATAAATGCTTCAATAATATTGAAAAAGGAAGAGTA
TGAGTATTCAACATTTCCGTGTCGCCCTTATTCCCTTTTTTGCGGCATTTTGCCTTCCTGTTTTTGCTCA
CCCAGAAACGCTGGTGAAAGTAAAAGATGCTGAAGATCAGTTGGGTGCACGAGTGGGTTACATCGAACTG
GATCTCAACAGCGGTAAGATCCTTGAGAGTTTTCGCCCCGAAGAACGTTTCCCAATGATGAGCACTTTTA
AAGTTCTGCTATGTGGCGCGGTATTATCCCGTGTTGACGCCGGGCAAGAGCAACTCGGTCGCCGCATACA
CTATTCTCAGAATGACTTGGTTGAGTACTCACCAGTCACAGAAAAGCATCTTACGGATGGCATGACAGTA
AGAGAATTATGCAGTGCTGCCATAACCATGAGTGATAACACTGCGGCCAACTTACTTCTGACAACGATCG
GAGGACCGAAGGAGCTAACCGCTTTTTTGCACAACATGGGGGATCATGTAACTCGCCTTGATCGTTGGGA
ACCGGAGCTGAATGAAGCCATACCAAACGACGAGCGTGACACCACGATGCCTGTAGCAATGGCAACAACG
TTGCGCAAACTATTAACTGGCGAACTACTTACTCTAGCTTCCCGGCAACAATTAATAGACTGGATGGAGG
CGGATAAAGTTGCAGGACCACTTCTGCGCTCGGCCCTTCCGGCTGGCTGGTTTATTGCTGATAAATCTGG
AGCCGGTGAGCGTGGGTCTCGCGGTATCATTGCAGCACTGGGGCCAGATGGTAAGCCCTCCCGTATCGTA
GTTATCTACACGACGGGGAGTCAGGCAACTATGGATGAACGAAATAGACAGATCGCTGAGATAGGTGCCT
CACTGATTAAGCATTGGTAACTGTCAGACCAAGTTTACTCATATATACTTTAGATTGATT
[38 nt withheld, positions 1041-1078]
A
[37 nt withheld, positions 1080-1116]
ATTTTGTTAAAATTCGCGTTAAATTTTTGTTAAATCAGCTCATTTTTTAACCAATAGGCCGAAATCGGCA
AAATCCCTTATAAATCAAAAGAATAGCCCGAGATAGGGT
[37 nt withheld, positions 1226-1262]
AAAGAACGTGGACTCCAACGTCAAAGG
[141 nt withheld, positions 1290-1430]
G
[125 nt withheld, positions 1432-1556]
AAAGGATCTAGGTGAAGATCCTTTTTGATAATCTCATGACCAAAATCCCTTAACGTGAGTTTTCGTTCCA
CTGAGCGTCAGACCCCGTAGAAAAGATCAAAGGATCTTCTTGAGATCCTTTTTTTCTGCGCGTAATCTGC
TGCTTGCAAACAAAAAAACCACCGCTACCAGCGGTGGTTTGTTTGCCGGATCAAGAGCTACCAACTCTTT
TTCCGAAGGTAACTGGCTTCAGCAGAGCGCAGATACCAAATACTGTCCTTCTAGTGTAGCCGTAGTTAGG
CCACCACTTCAAGAACTCTGTAGCACCGCCTACATACCTCGCTCTGCTAATCCTGTTACCAGTGGCTGCT
GCCAGTGGCGATAAGTCGTGTCTTACCGGGTTGGACTCAAGACGATAGTTACCGGATAAGGCGCAGCGGT
CGGGCTGAACGGGGGGTTCGTGCACACAGCCCAGCTTGGAGCGAACGACCTACACCGAACTGAGATACCT
ACAGCGTGAGCTATGAGAAAGCGCCACGCTTCCCGAAGGGAGAAAGGCGGACAGGTATCCGGTAAGCGGC
AGGGTCGGAACAGGAGAGCGCACGAGGGAGCTTCCAGGGGGAAACGCCTGGTATCTTTATAGTCCTGTCG
GGTTTCGCCACCTCTGACTTGAGCGTCGATTTTTGTGATGCTCGTCAGGGGGGCGGAGCCTATGGAAAAA
CGCCAGCAACGCGGCCTTTTTACGGTTCCTGGCCTTTTGCTGGCCTTTTGCTCACATGTTCTTTCCTGCG
TTATCCCCTGATTCTGTGGATAACCGTATTACCGCCTTTGAGTGAGCTGATACCGCTCGCCGCAGCCGAA
CGACCGAGCGCAGCGAGTCAGTGAGCGAGGAAGCTATGGTGCACTCTCAGTACAATCTGCTCTGATGCCG
CATAGTTAAGCCAGTATACACTCCGCTATCGCTACGTGACTGGGTCATGGCTGCGCCCCGACACCCGCCA
ACACCCGCTGACGCGCCCTGACGGGCTTGTCTGCTCCCGGCATCCGCTTACAGACAAGCTGTGACCGTCT
CCGGGAGCTGCATGTGTCAGAGGTTTTCACCGTCATCACCGAAACGCGCGAGGCAGCTGCGGTAAAGCTC
ATCAGCGTGGTCGTGCAGCGATTCACAGATGTCTGCCTGTTCATCCGCGTCCAGCTCGTTGAGTTTCTCC
AGAAGCGTTAATGTCTGGCTTCTGATAAAGCGGGCCATGTTAAGGGCGGTTTTTTCCTGTTTGGTCACTG
ATGCCTCCGTGTAAGGGGGATTTCTGTTCATGGGGGTAATGATACCGATGAAACGAGAGAGGATGCTCAC
GATACGGGTTACTGATGATGAACATGCCCGGTTACTGGAACGTTGTGAGGGTAAACAACTGGCGGTATGG
ATGCGGCGGGACCAGAGAAAAATCACTCAGGGTCAATGCCAGCCGAACGCCAGCAAGACGTAGCCCAGCG
CGTCGGCCGCCATGCCGGCGATAATGGCCTGCTTCTCGCCGAAACGTTTGGTGGCGGGACCAGTGACGAA
GGCTTGAGCGAGGGCGTGCAAGATTCCGAATACCGCAAGCGACAGGCCGATCATCGTCGCGCTCCAGCGA
AAGCGGTCCTCGCCGAAAATGACCCAGAGCGCTGCCGGCACCTGTCCTACGAGTTGCATGATAAAGAAGA
CAGTCATAAGTGCGGCGACGATAGTCATGCCCCGCGCCCACCGGAAGGAGCTGACTGGGTTGAAGGCTCT
CAAGGGCATCGGTCGAGATCCCGGTGCCTAATGAGTGAGCTAACTTACATTAATTGCGTTGCGCTCACTG
CCCGCTTTCCAGTCGGGAAACCTGTCGTGCCAGCTGCATTAATGAATCGGCCAACGCGCGGGGAGAGGCG
GTTTGCGTATTGGGCGCCAGGGTGGTTTTTCTTTTCACCAGTGAGACGGGCAACAGCTGATTGCCCTTCA
CCGCCTGGCCCTGAGAGAGTTGCAGCAAGCGGTCCACGCTGGTTTGCCCCAGCAGGCGAAAATCCTGTTT
GATGGTGGTTAACGGCGGGATATAACATGAGCTGTCTTCGGTATCGTCGTATCCCACTACCGAGATGTCC
GCACCAACGCGCAGCCCGGACTCGGTAATGGCGCGCATTGCGCCCAGCGCCATCTGATCGTTGGCAACCA
GCATCGCAGTGGGAACGATGCCCTCATTCAGCATTTGCATGGTTTGTTGAAAACCGGACATGGCACTCCA
GTCGCCTTCCCGTTCCGCTATCGGCTGAATTTGATTGCGAGTGAGATATTTATGCCAGCCAGCCAGACGC
AGACGCGCCGAGACAGAACTTAATGGGCCCGCTAACAGCGCGATTTGCTGGTGACCCAATGCGACCAGAT
GCTCCACGCCCAGTCGCGTACCGTCTTCATGGGAGAAAATAATACTGTTGATGGGTGTCTGGTCAGAGAC
ATCAAGAAATAACGCCGGAACATTAGTGCAGGCAGCTTCCACAGCAATGGCATCCTGGTCATCCAGCGGA
TAGTTAATGATCAGCCCACTGACGCGTTGCGCGAGAAGATTGTGCACCGCCGCTTTACAGGCTTCGACGC
CGCTTCGTTCTACCATCGACACCACCACGCTGGCACCCAGTTGATCGGCGCGAGATTTAATCGCCGCGAC
AATTTGCGACGGCGCGTGCAGGGCCAGACTGGAGGTGGCAACGCCAATCAGCAACGACTGTTTGCCCGCC
AGTTGTTGTGCCACGCGGTTGGGAATGTAATTCAGCTCCGCCATCGCCGCTTCCACTTTTTCCCGCGTTT
TCGCAGAAACGTGGCTGGCCTGGTTCACCACGCGGGAAACGGTCTGATAAGAGACACCGGCATACTCTGC
GACATCGTATAACGTTACTGGTTTCACATTCACCACCCTGAATTGACTCTCTTCCGGGCGCTATCATGCC
ATACCGCGAAAGGTTTTGCGCCATTCGATGGTGTCCGGGATCTCGACGCTCTCCCTTATGCGACTCCTGC
ATTAGGAAGCAGCCCAGTAGTAGGTTGAGGCCGTTGAGCACCGCCGCCGCAAGGAATGGTGCATGCCGGC
ATGCCGCCCTTTCGTCTTCAAGAATTAATTCCCAATTCCCCAGGCATCAAATAAAACGAAAGGCTCAGTC
GAAAGACTGGGCCTTTCGTTTTATCTGTTGTTTGTCGGTGAACGCTCTCCTGAGTAGGACAAATCCGCCG
GGAGCGGATTTGAACGTTGCGAAGCAACGGCCCGGAGGGTGGCGGGCAGGACGCCCGCCATAAACTGCCA
GGAATTAATTCCCCAGGCATCAAATAAAACGAAAGGCTCAGTCGAAAGACTGGGCCTTTCGTTTTATCTG
TTGTTTGTCGGTGAACGCTCTCCTGAGTAGGACAAATCCGCCGGGAGCGGATTTGAACGTTGCGAAGCAA
CGGCCCGGAGGGTGGCGGGCAGGACGCCCGCCATAAACTGCCAGGAATTAATTCCCCAGGCATCAAATAA
AACGAAAGGCTCAGTCGAAAGACTGGGCCTTTCGTTTTATCTGTTGTTTGTCGGTGAACGCTCTCCTGAG
TAGGACAAATCCGCCGGGAGCGGATTTGAACGTTGCGAAGCAACGGCCCGGAGGGTGGCGGGCAGGACGC
CCGCCATAAACTGCCAGGAATTAATTCCCCAGGCATCAAATAAAACGAAAGGCTCAGTCGAAAGACTGGG
CCTTTCGTTTTATCTGTTGTTTGTCGGTGAACGCTCTCCTGAGTAGGACAAATCCGCCGGGAGCGGATTT
GAACGTTGCGAAGCAACGGCCCGGAGGGTGGCGGGCAGGACGCCCGCCATAAACTGCCAGGAATTAATTC
CCCAGGCATCAAATAAAACGAAAGGCTCAGTCGAAAGACTGGGCCTTTCGTTTTATCTGTTGTTTGTCGG
TGAACGCTCTCCTGAGTAGGACAAATCCGCCGGGAGCGGATTTGAACGTTGCGAAGCAACGGCCCGGAGG
GTGGCGGGCAGGACGCCCGCCATAAACTGCCAGGAATTGGGGATCGGAATTAATTCCCGGTTTAAACCGG
GGATCTCGATCCCGCGAAATTAATACGACTCACTATAGGGGAATTGTGAGCGGATAACAATTCCCCTCTA
GAAATAATTTTGTTTAACTTTAAGAAGGAGATATACTTATGAAAATCGAAGAAGGTAAACTGGTAATCGG
TTCCCTGGAGGGTTGCTTTGCCAAGGGTACCAATGTTTTAATGGCGGATGGGTCTATTGAATGTATTGAA
AACATTGAGGTTGGTAATAAGGTCATGGGTAAAGATGGCAGACCTCGTGAGGTAATTAAATTGCCCAGAG
GAAGAGAAACTATGTACAGCGTCGTGCAGAAAAGTCAGCACAGAGCCCACAAAAGTGACTCAAGTCGTGA
AGTGCCAGAATTACTCAAGTTTACGTGTAATGCGACCCATGAGTTGGTTGTTAGAACACCTCGTAGTGTC
CGCCGTTTGTCTCGTACCATTAAGGGTGTCGAATATTTTGAAGTTATTACTTTTGAGATGGGCCAAAAGA
AAGCCCCCGACGGTAGAATTGTTGAGCTTGTCAAGGAAGTTTCAAAGAGCTACCCAATATCTGAGGGGCC
TGAGAGAGCCAACGAATTAGTAGAATCCTATAGAAAGGCTTCAAATAAAGCTTATTTTGAGTGGACTATT
GAGGCCAGAGATCTTTCTCTGTTGGGTTCCCATGTTCGTAAAGCTACCTACCAGACTTACGCTCCAATTC
TTTATGAGAATGACCACTTTTTCGACTACATGCAAAAAAGTAAGTTTCATCTCACCATTGAAGGTCCAAA
AGTACTTGCTTATTTACTTGGTTTATGGATTGGTGATGGATTGTCTGACAGGGCAACTTTTTCGGTTGAT
TCCAGAGATACTTCTTTGATGGAACGTGTTACTGAATATGCTGAAAAGTTGAATTTGTGCGCCGAGTATA
AGGACAGAAAAGAACCACAAGTTGCCAAAACTGTTAATTTGTACTCTAAAGTTGTCAGAGGTGCTAGCAC
AAATCCTGGTGTATCCGCTTGGCAGGTCAACACAGCTTATACTGCGGGACAATTGGTCACATATAACGGC
AAGACGTATAAATGTTTGCAGCCCCACACCTCCTTGGCAGGATGGGAACCATCCAACGTTCCTGCCTTGT
GGCAGCTTCAAGGTGGCCACGGTGGTATTCGCAATAATCTTAATACTGAGAATCCATTATGGGACGCTAT
TGTTGGCTTAGGATTCTTGAAGGACGGTGTCAAAAATATTCCTTCTTTCTTGTCTACGGACAATATCGGT
ACTCGTGAAACATTTCTTGCTGGTCTAATTGATTCTGATGGCTATGTTACTGATGAGCATGGTATTAAAG
CAACAATAAAGACAATTCATACTTCTGTCAGAGATGGTTTGGTTTCCCTTGCTCGTTCTTTAGGCTTAGT
AGTCTCGGTTAACGCAGAACCTGCTAAGGTTGACATGAATGTCACCAAACATAAAATTAGTTATGCTATT
TATATGTCTGGTGGAGATGTTTTGCTTAACGTTCTTTCGAAGTGTGCCGGCTCTAAAAAATTCAGGCCTG
CTCCCGCCGCTGCTTTTGCACGTGAGTGCCGCGGATTTTATTTCGAGTTACAAGAATTGAAGGAAGACGA
TTATTATGGGATTACTTTATCTGATGATTCTGATCATCAGTTTTTGCTTGGATCTCAGGTTGTTGTACAG
AACAAAAAAAGCTGCTGCAGCTGCTGTCCGGTGGGCTGTGCGAAATGCGCGCAAGGCTGCATTTGCAAAG
GCGCGAGCGATAAATGCAGCTGCTGCGCGTAACTGCAGGTAATTAAATAACTAGTTGATCCGGCTGCTAA
CAAAGCCCGAAAGGAAGCTGAGTTGGCTGCTGCCACCGCTGAGCAATAACTAGCATAACCCCTTGGGGCC
TCTAAACGGGTCTTGAGGGGTTTTTTGCTGAAAGGAGGAACTATATCCGGAT
